Addgene plasmid #8311: pcdna3.1 hciap1
Depositing lab: Jon Ashwell. Depositing organization: National Cancer Institute (NCI). Publication: TNF-RII and c-IAP1 mediate ubiquitination and degradation of TRAF2. Li X, Yang Y, Ashwell JD. Nature 2002 Mar 21;416(6878):345-7. 10.1038/416345a PubMed 11907583.
Backbone
  Vector backbone: pcDNA3.1
  Backbone manufacturer: Invitrogen
  Backbone size w/o insert (bp): 5400
  Vector type: Mammalian Expression
  Selectable markers: Neomycin (select with G418)
Growth in bacteria
  Bacterial resistance: Ampicillin, 100 μg/mL
  Growth temperature: 37°C
  Growth strain: DH5alpha
  Copy number: High Copy
Gene/Insert
  Gene/Insert name: cIAP1 (alt name: BIRC2)
  Species: H. sapiens (human)
  Insert size (bp): 1700
  Entrez Gene: BIRC2 (a.k.a. API1, HIAP2, Hiap-2, MIHB, RNF48, c-IAP1, cIAP1)
  Tag / fusion protein: myc (N terminal on backbone)
  Cloning method: Restriction Enzyme; 5′ cloning site EcoRI (not destroyed); 3′ cloning site NotI (not destroyed)
  Sequencing primers: 5′ T7; 3′ SP6
Terms and licenses: Academic/Nonprofit Terms; Industry Terms: Not Available to Industry
How to cite: pcdna3.1 hciap1 was a gift from Jon Ashwell (Addgene plasmid # 8311 ; http://n2t.net/addgene:8311 ; RRID:Addgene_8311)
