[The description below was written by a language model from this plasmid's Addgene catalogue record and pLannotate feature annotations shown in this document.]
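Description:
pcdna3.1 hciap1 is a mammalian expression plasmid built on the Invitrogen pcDNA3.1 backbone and carrying human cIAP1 (BIRC2), an inhibitor-of-apoptosis family protein that also acts as an E3 ubiquitin ligase and regulates NF-κB signalling. The sequenced construct is 7,358 nt. In bacteria it is maintained at high copy through a ColE1/pUC-type origin and selected with ampicillin via the β-lactamase gene. An f1 origin is also present, which permits single-stranded DNA production. For mammalian cells, an SV40 enhancer/early promoter drives a neomycin phosphotransferase gene terminated by the SV40 polyadenylation signal, allowing G418 selection of stable transfectants.

The BIRC2 coding sequence was cloned between EcoRI and NotI sites, both retained. It sits downstream of the human CMV immediate-early enhancer and promoter and upstream of the bovine growth hormone polyadenylation signal, an arrangement that gives strong constitutive expression in transfected mammalian cells. T7 and SP6 phage promoters flank the insert in opposing orientations; they serve as sequencing primer sites and could support in vitro transcription. The catalogue lists an N-terminal myc tag supplied by the backbone, but the automated feature table does not annotate a myc epitope, so its presence rests on the catalogue entry alone. The catalogue gives the insert as about 1,700 bp, whereas the annotated BIRC2 open reading frame spans roughly 1,850 bp. Small annotated fragments such as an HIV-1 LTR piece, ble, lacI and bom are probably short sequence matches or backbone remnants rather than functional elements. The associated publication concerns c-IAP1-mediated ubiquitination and degradation of TRAF2 downstream of TNF-RII, consistent with use of this plasmid to overexpress tagged cIAP1 in cell-based signalling and ubiquitination studies.
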