Features (pLannotate 1.2.2; 22 found; start..end, strand, type, name):
    120..499     +  enhancer       CMV enhancer: human cytomegalovirus immediate early enhancer
    500..703     +  promoter       CMV promoter: human cytomegalovirus (CMV) immediate early promoter
    699..732     +  LTR            5' LTR (truncated) (fragment): truncated 5' long terminal repeat (LTR) from HIV-1
    748..766     +  promoter       T7 promoter: promoter for bacteriophage T7 RNA polymerase
    792..815     +  misc_feature   MCS (fragment): pBluescript multiple cloning site
    858..2711    +  CDS            BIRC2: BIRC2_HUMAN - Also known as API1, MIHB, RNF48. Experimental evidence at protein level: Swiss-Prot protein existence level 1. Multi-functional protein which regulates not only caspases and apoptosis, but also modulates inflammatory signaling and immunity, mitogenic kinase signaling, and cell proliferation, as well as cell invasion and metastasis. Acts as an E3 ubiquitin-protein ligase regulating NF-kappa-B signaling and regulates both canonical and non- canonical NF-kappa-B signaling by acting in opposite directions: acts as a positive regulator of the canonical pathway and suppresses constitut
   2796..2814    -  promoter       SP6 promoter: promoter for bacteriophage SP6 RNA polymerase
   2840..3064    +  polyA_signal   bGH poly(A) signal: bovine growth hormone polyadenylation signal
   3068..3089    +  promoter       SV40 promoter (fragment): SV40 enhancer and early promoter
   3110..3538    +  rep_origin     f1 ori (sequence partly withheld): f1 bacteriophage origin of replication; arrow indicates direction of (+) strand synthesis
   3552..3881    +  promoter       SV40 promoter: SV40 enhancer and early promoter
   3948..4739    +  CDS            neo: KKA2_KLEPN - Also known as kan, nptII. Experimental evidence at protein level: Swiss-Prot protein existence level 1. Resistance to kanamycin, neomycin, paromomycin, ribostamycin, butirosin and gentamicin B. From Klebsiella pneumoniae.
   4763..4921    +  CDS            ble (fragment): BLE_KLEPN - Experimental evidence at protein level: Swiss-Prot protein existence level 1. Binding protein with a strong affinity to the bleomycin family of antibiotics. Binds to CL990; an antimitotic-antibiotic compound. From Klebsiella pneumoniae.
   4916..5037    +  polyA_signal   SV40 poly(A) signal: SV40 polyadenylation signal
   5110..5126    -  protein_bind   lac operator: The lac repressor binds to the lac operator to inhibit transcription in E. coli. This inhibition can be relieved by adding lactose or isopropyl-β-D-thiogalactopyranoside (IPTG). lac repressor encoded by lacI
   5134..5164    -  promoter       lac promoter: promoter for the E. coli lac operon
   5179..5200    -  protein_bind   CAP binding site: CAP binding activates transcription in the presence of cAMP. E. coli catabolite activator protein
   5213..5305    -  CDS            lacI (fragment): lac repressor; lacI; The lac repressor binds to the lac operator to inhibit transcription in E. coli. This inhibition can be relieved by adding lactose or isopropyl-β-D-thiogalactopyranoside (IPTG).
   5488..6076    -  rep_origin     ori: high-copy-number ColE1/pMB1/pBR322/pUC origin of replication
   6247..7107    -  CDS            AmpR: β-lactamase; bla; confers resistance to ampicillin, carbenicillin, and related antibiotics
   7108..7212    -  promoter       AmpR promoter: bla
   7271..7323    -  misc_feature   bom (fragment): basis of mobility region from pBR322
>Addgene plasmid #8311 | pcdna3.1 hciap1 | addgene full sequence | sequence record 154454 | Addgene NGS results
GTGCGCGAGCAAAATTTAAGCTACAACAAGGCAAGGCTTGACCGACAATTGCATGAAGAATCTGCTTAGG
GTTAGGCGTTTTGCGCTGCTTCGCGATGTACGGGCCAGATATACGCGTTGACATTGATTATTGACTAGTT
ATTAATAGTAATCAATTACGGGGTCATTAGTTCATAGCCCATATATGGAGTTCCGCGTTACATAACTTAC
GGTAAATGGCCCGCCTGGCTGACCGCCCAACGACCCCCGCCCATTGACGTCAATAATGACGTATGTTCCC
ATAGTAACGCCAATAGGGACTTTCCATTGACGTCAATGGGTGGAGTATTTACGGTAAACTGCCCACTTGG
CAGTACATCAAGTGTATCATATGCCAAGTACGCCCCCTATTGACGTCAATGACGGTAAATGGCCCGCCTG
GCATTATGCCCAGTACATGACCTTATGGGACTTTCCTACTTGGCAGTACATCTACGTATTAGTCATCGCT
ATTACCATGGTGATGCGGTTTTGGCAGTACATCAATGGGCGTGGATAGCGGTTTGACTCACGGGGATTTC
CAAGTCTCCACCCCATTGACGTCAATGGGAGTTTGTTTTGGCACCAAAATCAACGGGACTTTCCAAAATG
TCGTAACAACTCCGCCCCATTGACGCAAATGGGCGGTAGGCGTGTACGGTGGGAGGTCTATATAAGCAGA
GCTCTCTGGCTAACTAGAGAACCCACTGCTTACTGGCTTATCGAAATTAATACGACTCACTATAGGGAGA
CCCAAGCTTGGTACCGAGCTCGGATCCCCCGGGCTGCAGGAATTCACAATGGAGCAGAAGCTGATTTCCG
AGGAGGACCTGGGGGCCATGCACAAAACTGCCTCCCAAAGACTTTTCCCAGGTCCCTCGTATCAAAACAT
TAAGAGTATAATGGAAGATAGCACGATCTTGTCAGATTGGACAAACAGCAACAAACAAAAAATGAAGTAT
GACTTTTCCTGTGAACTCTACAGAATGTCTACATATTCAACTTTCCCCGCCGGGGTGCCTGTCTCAGAAA
GGAGTCTTGCTCGTGCTGGTTTTTATTATACTGGTGTGAATGACAAGGTCAAATGCTTCTGTTGTGGCCT
GATGCTGGATAACTGGAAACTAGGAGACAGTCCTATTCAAAAGCATAAACAGCTATATCCTAGCTGTAGC
TTTATTCAGAATCTGGTTTCAGCTAGTCTGGGATCCACCTCTAAGAATACGTCTCCAATGAGAAACAGTT
TTGCACATTCATTATCTCCCACCTTGGAACATAGTAGCTTGTTCAGTGGTTCTTACTCCAGCCTTTCTCC
AAACCCTCTTAATTCTAGAGCAGTTGAAGACATCTCTTCATCGAGGACTAACCCCTACAGTTATGCAATG
AGTACTGAAGAAGCCAGATTTCTTACCTACCATATGTGGCCATTAACTTTTTTGTCACCATCAGAATTGG
CAAGAGCTGGTTTTTATTATATAGGACCTGGAGATAGGGTAGCCTGCTTTGCCTGTGGTGGGAAGCTCAG
TAACTGGGAACCAAAGGATGATGCTATGTCAGAACACCGGAGGCATTTTCCCAACTGTCCATTTTTGGAA
AATTCTCTAGAAACTCTGAGGTTTAGCATTTCAAATCTGAGCATGCAGACACATGCAGCTCGAATGAGAA
CATTTATGTACTGGCCATCTAGTGTTCCAGTTCAGCCTGAGCAGCTTGCAAGTGCTGGTTTTTATTATGT
GGGTCGCAATGATGATGTCAAATGCTTTTGTTGTGATGGTGGCTTGAGGTGTTGGGAATCTGGAGATGAT
CCATGGGTAGAACATGCCAAGTGGTTTCCAAGGTGTGAGTTCTTGATACGAATGAAAGGCCAAGAGTTTG
TTGATGAGATTCAAGGTAGATATCCTCATCTTCTTGAACAGCTGTTGTCAACTTCAGATACCACTGGAGA
AGAAAATGCTGACCCACCAATTATTCATTTTGGACCTGGAGAAAGTTCTTCAGAAGATGCTGTCATGATG
AATACACCTGTGGTTAAATCTGCCTTGGAAATGGGCTTTAATAGAGACCTGGTGAAACAAACAGTTCAAA
GTAAAATCCTGACAACTGGAGAGAACTATAAAACAGTTAATGATATTGTGTCAGCACTTCTTAATGCTGA
AGATGAAAAAAGAGAAGAGGAGAAGGAAAAACAAGCTGAAGAAATGGCATCAGATGATTTGTCATTAATT
CGGAAGAACAGAATGGCTCTCTTTCAACAATTGACATGTGTGCTTCCTATCCTGGATAATCTTTTAAAGG
CCAATGTAATTAATAAACAGGAACATGATATTATTAAACAAAAAACACAGATACCTTTACAAGCGAGAGA
ACTGATTGATACCATTTTGGTTAAAGGAAATGCTGCGGCCAACATCTTCAAAAACTGTCTAAAAGAAATT
GACTCTACATTGTATAAGAACTTATTTGTGGATAAGAATATGAAGTATATTCCAACAGAAGATGTTTCAG
GTCTGTCACTGGAAGAACAATTGAGGAGGTTGCAAGAAGAACGAACTTGTAAAGTGTGTATGGACAAAGA
AGTTTCTGTTGTATTTATTCCTTGTGGTCATCTGGTAGTATGCCAGGAATGTGCCCCTTCTCTAAGAAAA
TGCCCTATTTGCAGGGGTATAATCAAGGGTACTGTTCGTACATTTCTCTCTTAAGGTCACCAGATCTAGT
AAGCCGAATTCTGCAGATATCCATCACACTGGCGGCCGCTCGAGCATGCATCTAGAGGGCCCTATTCTAT
AGTGTCACCTAAATGCTAGAGCTCGCTGATCAGCCTCGACTGTGCCTTCTAGTTGCCAGCCATCTGTTGT
TTGCCCCTCCCCCGTGCCTTCCTTGACCCTGGAAGGTGCCACTCCCACTGTCCTTTCCTAATAAAATGAG
GAAATTGCATCGCATTGTCTGAGTAGGTGTCATTCTATTCTGGGGGGTGGGGTGGGGCAGGACAGCAAGG
GGGAGGATTGGGAAGACAATAGCAGGCATGCTGGGGATGCGGTGGGCTCTATGGCTTCTGAGGCGGAAAG
AACCAGCTGGGGCTCTAGGGGGTATCCCC
[124 nt withheld, positions 3110-3233]
C
[91 nt withheld, positions 3235-3325]
A
[49 nt withheld, positions 3327-3375]
CCTTTGACGTTGGAGTCCACGTTCTTT
[37 nt withheld, positions 3403-3439]
ACCCTATCTCGGTCTATTCTTTTGATTTATAAGGGATTTTGCCGATTTCGGCCTATTGGTTAAAAAATGA
GCTGATTTAACAAAAATTTAACGCGAATTAATTCTGTGGAATGTGTGTCAGTTAGGGTGTGGAAAGTCCC
CAGGCTCCCCAGCAGGCAGAAGTATGCAAAGCATGCATCTCAATTAGTCAGCAACCAGGTGTGGAAAGTC
CCCAGGCTCCCCAGCAGGCAGAAGTATGCAAAGCATGCATCTCAATTAGTCAGCAACCATAGTCCCGCCC
CTAACTCCGCCCATCCCGCCCCTAACTCCGCCCAGTTCCGCCCATTCTCCGCCCCATGGCTGACTAATTT
TTTTTATTTATGCAGAGGCCGAGGCCGCCTCTGCCTCTGAGCTATTCCAGAAGTAGTGAGGAGGCTTTTT
TGGAGGCCTAGGCTTTTGCAAAAAGCTCCCGGGAGCTTGTATATCCATTTTCGGATCTGATCAAGAGACA
GGATGAGGATCGTTTCGCATGATTGAACAAGATGGATTGCACGCAGGTTCTCCGGCCGCTTGGGTGGAGA
GGCTATTCGGCTATGACTGGGCACAACAGACAATCGGCTGCTCTGATGCCGCCGTGTTCCGGCTGTCAGC
GCAGGGGCGCCCGGTTCTTTTTGTCAAGACCGACCTGTCCGGTGCCCTGAATGAACTGCAGGACGAGGCA
GCGCGGCTATCGTGGCTGGCCACGACGGGCGTTCCTTGCGCAGCTGTGCTCGACGTTGTCACTGAAGCGG
GAAGGGACTGGCTGCTATTGGGCGAAGTGCCGGGGCAGGATCTCCTGTCATCTCACCTTGCTCCTGCCGA
GAAAGTATCCATCATGGCTGATGCAATGCGGCGGCTGCATACGCTTGATCCGGCTACCTGCCCATTCGAC
CACCAAGCGAAACATCGCATCGAGCGAGCACGTACTCGGATGGAAGCCGGTCTTGTCGATCAGGATGATC
TGGACGAAGAGCATCAGGGGCTCGCGCCAGCCGAACTGTTCGCCAGGCTCAAGGCGCGCATGCCCGACGG
CGAGGATCTCGTCGTGACCCATGGCGATGCCTGCTTGCCGAATATCATGGTGGAAAATGGCCGCTTTTCT
GGATTCATCGACTGTGGCCGGCTGGGTGTGGCGGACCGCTATCAGGACATAGCGTTGGCTACCCGTGATA
TTGCTGAAGAGCTTGGCGGCGAATGGGCTGACCGCTTCCTCGTGCTTTACGGTATCGCCGCTCCCGATTC
GCAGCGCATCGCCTTCTATCGCCTTCTTGACGAGTTCTTCTGAGCGGGACTCTGGGGTTCGAAATGACCG
ACCAAGCGACGCCCAACCTGCCATCACGAGATTTCGATTCCACCGCCGCCTTCTATGAAAGGTTGGGCTT
CGGAATCGTTTTCCGGGACGCCGGCTGGATGATCCTCCAGCGCGGGGATCTCATGCTGGAGTTCTTCGCC
CACCCCAACTTGTTTATTGCAGCTTATAATGGTTACAAATAAAGCAATAGCATCACAAATTTCACAAATA
AAGCATTTTTTTCACTGCATTCTAGTTGTGGTTTGTCCAAACTCATCAATGTATCTTATCATGTCTGTAT
ACCGTCGACCTCTAGCTAGAGCTTGGCGTAATCATGGTCATAGCTGTTTCCTGTGTGAAATTGTTATCCG
CTCACAATTCCACACAACATACGAGCCGGAAGCATAAAGTGTAAAGCCTGGGGTGCCTAATGAGTGAGCT
AACTCACATTAATTGCGTTGCGCTCACTGCCCGCTTTCCAGTCGGGAAACCTGTCGTGCCAGCTGCATTA
ATGAATCGGCCAACGCGCGGGGAGAGGCGGTTTGCGTATTGGGCGCTCTTCCGCTTCCTCGCTCACTGAC
TCGCTGCGCTCGGTCGTTCGGCTGCGGCGAGCGGTATCAGCTCACTCAAAGGCGGTAATACGGTTATCCA
CAGAATCAGGGGATAACGCAGGAAAGAACATGTGAGCAAAAGGCCAGCAAAAGGCCAGGAACCGTAAAAA
GGCCGCGTTGCTGGCGTTTTTCCATAGGCTCCGCCCCCCTGACGAGCATCACAAAAATCGACGCTCAAGT
CAGAGGTGGCGAAACCCGACAGGACTATAAAGATACCAGGCGTTTCCCCCTGGAAGCTCCCTCGTGCGCT
CTCCTGTTCCGACCCTGCCGCTTACCGGATACCTGTCCGCCTTTCTCCCTTCGGGAAGCGTGGCGCTTTC
TCATAGCTCACGCTGTAGGTATCTCAGTTCGGTGTAGGTCGTTCGCTCCAAGCTGGGCTGTGTGCACGAA
CCCCCCGTTCAGCCCGACCGCTGCGCCTTATCCGGTAACTATCGTCTTGAGTCCAACCCGGTAAGACACG
ACTTATCGCCACTGGCAGCAGCCACTGGTAACAGGATTAGCAGAGCGAGGTATGTAGGCGGTGCTACAGA
GTTCTTGAAGTGGTGGCCTAACTACGGCTACACTAGAAGAACAGTATTTGGTATCTGCGCTCTGCTGAAG
CCAGTTACCTTCGGAAAAAGAGTTGGTAGCTCTTGATCCGGCAAACAAACCACCGCTGGTAGCGGTGGTT
TTTTTGTTTGCAAGCAGCAGATTACGCGCAGAAAAAAAGGATCTCAAGAAGATCCTTTGATCTTTTCTAC
GGGGTCTGACGCTCAGTGGAACGAAAACTCACGTTAAGGGATTTTGGTCATGAGATTATCAAAAAGGATC
TTCACCTAGATCCTTTTAAATTAAAAATGAAGTTTTAAATCAATCTAAAGTATATATGAGTAAACTTGGT
CTGACAGTTACCAATGCTTAATCAGTGAGGCACCTATCTCAGCGATCTGTCTATTTCGTTCATCCATAGT
TGCCTGACTCCCCGTCGTGTAGATAACTACGATACGGGAGGGCTTACCATCTGGCCCCAGTGCTGCAATG
ATACCGCGAGACCCACGCTCACCGGCTCCAGATTTATCAGCAATAAACCAGCCAGCCGGAAGGGCCGAGC
GCAGAAGTGGTCCTGCAACTTTATCCGCCTCCATCCAGTCTATTAATTGTTGCCGGGAAGCTAGAGTAAG
TAGTTCGCCAGTTAATAGTTTGCGCAACGTTGTTGCCATTGCTACAGGCATCGTGGTGTCACGCTCGTCG
TTTGGTATGGCTTCATTCAGCTCCGGTTCCCAACGATCAAGGCGAGTTACATGATCCCCCATGTTGTGCA
AAAAAGCGGTTAGCTCCTTCGGTCCTCCGATCGTTGTCAGAAGTAAGTTGGCCGCAGTGTTATCACTCAT
GGTTATGGCAGCACTGCATAATTCTCTTACTGTCATGCCATCCGTAAGATGCTTTTCTGTGACTGGTGAG
TACTCAACCAAGTCATTCTGAGAATAGTGTATGCGGCGACCGAGTTGCTCTTGCCCGGCGTCAATACGGG
ATAATACCGCGCCACATAGCAGAACTTTAAAAGTGCTCATCATTGGAAAACGTTCTTCGGGGCGAAAACT
CTCAAGGATCTTACCGCTGTTGAGATCCAGTTCGATGTAACCCACTCGTGCACCCAACTGATCTTCAGCA
TCTTTTACTTTCACCAGCGTTTCTGGGTGAGCAAAAACAGGAAGGCAAAATGCCGCAAAAAAGGGAATAA
GGGCGACACGGAAATGTTGAATACTCATACTCTTCCTTTTTCAATATTATTGAAGCATTTATCAGGGTTA
TTGTCTCATGAGCGGATACATATTTGAATGTATTTAGAAAAATAAACAAATAGGGGTTCCGCGCACATTT
CCCCGAAAAGTGCCACCTGACGTCGACGGATCGGGAGATCTCCCGATCCCCTATGGTGCACTCTCAGTAC
AATCTGCTCTGATGCCGCATAGTTAAGCCAGTATCTGCTCCCTGCTTGTGTGTTGGAGGTCGCTGAGTA
