>Addgene plasmid #8311 | pcdna3.1 hciap1 | addgene partial sequence | sequence record 16900 | 8311 with CMV-F
GCATTAGCGACTCTCTGGCTACTAGAGAACCCACTGCTTACTGGCTTATCGAAATTAATACGACTCACTA
TAGGGAGACCCAAGCTTGGTACCGAGCTCGGATCCCCCGGGCTGCAGGAATTCACAATGGAGCAGAAGCT
GATTTCCGAGGAGGACCTGGGGGCCATGCACAAAACTGCCTCCCAAAGACTTTTCCCAGGTCCCTCGTAT
CAAAACATTAAGAGTATAATGGAAGATAGCACGATCTTGTCAGATTGGACAAACAGCAACAAACAAAAAA
TGAAGTATGACTTTTCCTGTGAACTCTACAGAATGTCTACATATTCAACTTTCCCCGCCGGGGTGCCTGT
CTCAGAAAGGAGTCTTGCTCGTGCTGGTTTTTATTATACTGGTGTGAATGACAAGGTCAAATGCTTCTGT
TGTGGCCTGATGCTGGATAACTGGAAACTAGGAGACAGTCCTATTCAAAAGCATAAACAGCTATATCCTA
GCTGTAGCTTTATTCAGAATCTGGTTTCAGCTAGTCTGGGATCCACCTCTAAGAATACGTCTCCAATGAG
AAACAGTTTTGCACATTCATTATCTCCCACCTTGGAACATAGTAGCTTGTTCAGTGGTTCTTACTCCAGC
CTTTCTCCAAACCCTCTTAATTCTAGAGCAGTTGAAGACATCTCTTCATCGAGGACTAACCCCTACAGTT
ATGCAATGAGTACTGAAGAAGCCAGATTTCTTACCTACCATATGTGGCCATTAACTTTTTTGTCACCATC
AGAATTGGCAAGAGCTGGTTTTTATTATATAGGACCTGGAGATAGGGTAGCCTGCTTTGCCTGTGGTGGG
AAGCTCAGTAACTGGGAACCAAAGGATGATGCTATGTCAGAACACCGGAGGCATTTTCCCAACTGTCCAT
TTTTGGAAAATTCTCTAGAAACTCTGAGG
